>Addgene plasmid #223775 | pETDuet1_BCL2L13(1-465aa)-EGFP-TEV-GST (I224A/L227A; deltaLIR3) | addgene full sequence | sequence record 448398 | Addgene NGS Result
GGGGAATTGTGAGCGGATAACAATTCCCCTCTAGAAATAATTTTGTTTAACTTTAAGAAGGAGATATACC
ATGGGCAGCAGCCATCACCATCATCACCACAGCCAGGATCCGAATTCGAGCTCGGCGCGCCTGCAGGTCG
ACAAGCTTGCGGCCGCATAATGCTTAAGTCGAACAGAAAGTAATCGTATTGTACACGGCCGCATAATCGA
AATTAATACGACTCACTATAGGGGAATTGTGAGCGGATAACAATTCCCCATCTTAGTATATTAGTTAAGT
ATAAGAAGGAGATATACATATGGCGTCCTCTTCTACTGTGCCTCTGGGATTTCACTATGAAACAAAGTAT
GTTGTTCTCAGCTACTTGGGACTCCTCTCTCAAGAGAAGCTGCAAGAGCAACATCTTTCCTCACCCCAAG
GGGTTCAACTAGATATAGCTTCACAATCTCTGGATCAAGAAATTTTATTAAAAGTTAAAACTGAAATTGA
AGAAGAGCTAAAATCTCTGGACAAAGAAATTTCTGAAGCCTTCACCAGCACAGGCTTTGACCGTCACACT
TCTCCAGTGTTCAGCCCTGCCAATCCAGAAAGCTCAATGGAAGACTGCTTGGCCCATCTTGGAGAAAAAG
TGTCCCAGGAACTGAAAGAGCCTCTCCATAAAGCATTGCAAATGCTCCTGAGCCAGCCAGTGACATATCA
GGCATTTCGGGAATGTACACTGGAGACCACAGTTCATGCCAGCGGCTGGAATAAGATTTTGGTGCCTCTG
GTTTTGCTACGACAAATGCTTTTGGAATTGACAAGACGTGGTCAAGAACCTTTGAGCGCACTGCTGCAGT
TTGGCGTGACATACCTGGAGGACTATTCGGCAGAGTACATCATTCAGCAAGGTGGCTGGGGCACTGTGTT
TAGTCTTGAGTCAGAGGAGGAGGAATACCCTGGAATCACTGCAGAAGATAGCAATGACGCTTACATCGCG
CCCAGCGACAACTCTGGACAAGTCAGTCCCCCAGAGTCTCCAACTGTGACCACTTCCTGGCAGTCTGAGA
GCTTACCTGTGTCACTGTCAGCTAGCCAGAGTTGGCACACAGAAAGCCTGCCAGTGTCACTAGGCCCTGA
GTCCTGGCAGCAGATTGCAATGGATCCTGAAGAAGTGAAAAGCTTAGACAGCAACGGAGCTGGAGAGAAG
AGTGAGAACAACTCCTCTAATTCTGACATTGTGCACGTGGAGAAAGAAGAGGTGCCCGAGGGCATGGAAG
AGGCTGCTGTGGCTTCTGTGGTCTTGCCAGCGCGGGAGCTGCAAGAGGCACTTCCTGAAGCCCCAGCTCC
CTTGCTTCCACATATCACTGCCACCTCCCTGCTGGGGACAAGGGAACCTGACACAGAAGTGATCACAGTT
GAGAAATCCAGCCCTGCTACATCTCTGTTTGTAGAACTTGATGAAGAAGAGGTGAAAGCAGCAACAACTG
AACCTACTGAAGTGGAGGAGGTGGTCCCCGCACTGGAACCCACAGAAACGCTGCTGAGTGAGAAGGAGAT
AAACGCAAGGGAAGAGAGCCTTGTGGAAGAGCTGTCCCCTGCCAGCGAGAAGAAGCCCGTGCCGCCGTCT
GAGGGCAAGTCTAGACTGTCCCCCGCCGGTGAGATGAAGCCCATGCCGCTGTCTGAGGGCAAGTCTATAC
TGCTGTTTGGAGGAGGCGGCGGCGGCGTGAGCAAGGGCGAGGAGCTGTTCACCGGGGTGGTGCCCATCCT
GGTCGAGCTGGACGGCGACGTAAACGGCCACAAGTTCAGCGTGTCCGGCGAGGGCGAGGGCGATGCCACC
TACGGCAAGCTGACCCTGAAGTTCATCTGCACCACCGGCAAGCTGCCCGTGCCCTGGCCCACCCTCGTGA
CCACCCTGACCTACGGCGTGCAGTGCTTCAGCCGCTACCCCGACCACATGAAGCAGCACGACTTCTTCAA
GTCCGCCATGCCCGAAGGCTACGTCCAGGAGCGCACCATCTTCTTCAAGGACGACGGCAACTACAAGACC
CGCGCCGAGGTGAAGTTCGAGGGCGACACCCTGGTGAACCGCATCGAGCTGAAGGGCATCGACTTCAAGG
AGGACGGCAACATCCTGGGGCACAAGCTGGAGTACAACTACAACAGCCACAACGTCTATATCATGGCCGA
CAAGCAGAAGAACGGCATCAAGGTGAACTTCAAGATCCGCCACAACATCGAGGACGGCAGCGTGCAGCTC
GCCGACCACTACCAGCAGAACACCCCCATCGGCGACGGCCCCGTGCTGCTGCCCGACAACCACTACCTGA
GCACCCAGTCCAAGCTGAGCAAAGACCCCAACGAGAAGCGCGATCACATGGTCCTGCTGGAGTTCGTGAC
CGCCGCCGGGATCACTCTCGGCATGGACGAGCTGTACAAGGGCGGCAGTGGCGAAAACCTGTATTTTCAG
GGCGGATCACTGGTTCCGCGTGGATCCGGCGGATCCCCTATACTAGGTTATTGGAAAATTAAGGGCCTTG
TGCAACCCACTCGACTTCTTTTGGAATATCTTGAAGAAAAATATGAAGAGCATTTGTATGAGCGCGATGA
AGGTGATAAATGGCGAAACAAAAAGTTTGAATTGGGTTTGGAGTTTCCCAATCTTCCTTATTATATTGAT
GGTGATGTTAAATTAACACAGTCTATGGCCATCATACGTTATATAGCTGACAAGCACAACATGTTGGGTG
GTTGTCCAAAAGAGCGTGCAGAGATTTCAATGCTTGAAGGAGCGGTTTTGGATATTAGATACGGTGTTTC
GAGAATTGCATATAGTAAAGACTTTGAAACTCTCAAAGTTGATTTTCTTAGCAAGCTACCTGAAATGCTG
AAAATGTTCGAAGATCGTTTATGTCATAAAACATATTTAAATGGTGATCATGTAACCCATCCTGACTTCA
TGTTGTATGACGCTCTTGATGTTGTTTTATACATGGACCCAATGTGCCTGGATGCGTTCCCAAAATTAGT
TTGTTTTAAAAAACGTATTGAAGCTATCCCACAAATTGATAAGTACTTGAAATCCAGCAAGTATATAGCA
TGGCCTTTGCAGGGCTGGCAAGCCACGTTTGGTGGTGGCGACCATCCTCCAAAATAGCTCGAGTCTGGTA
AAGAAACCGCTGCTGCGAAATTTGAACGCCAGCACATGGACTCGTCTACTAGCGCAGCTTAATTAACCTA
GGCTGCTGCCACCGCTGAGCAATAACTAGCATAACCCCTTGGGGCCTCTAAACGGGTCTTGAGGGGTTTT
TTGCTGAAAGGAGGAACTATATCCGGATTGGCGAATGGG
[124 nt withheld, positions 3330-3453]
C
[91 nt withheld, positions 3455-3545]
A
[49 nt withheld, positions 3547-3595]
CCTTTGACGTTGGAGTCCACGTTCTTT
[37 nt withheld, positions 3623-3659]
ACCCTATCTCGGTCTATTCTTTTGATTTATAAGGGATTTTGCCGATTTCGGCCTATTGGTTAAAAAATGA
GCTGATTTAACAAAAATTTAACGCGAATTTTAACAAAATATTAACGTTTACAATTTCTGGCGGCACGATG
GCATGAGATTATCAAAAAGGATCTTCACCTAGATCCTTTTAAATTAAAAATGAAGTTTTAAATCAATCTA
AAGTATATATGAGTAAACTTGGTCTGACAGTTACCAATGCTTAATCAGTGAGGCACCTATCTCAGCGATC
TGTCTATTTCGTTCATCCATAGTTGCCTGACTCCCCGTCGTGTAGATAACTACGATACGGGAGGGCTTAC
CATCTGGCCCCAGTGCTGCAATGATACCGCGAGACCCACGCTCACCGGCTCCAGATTTATCAGCAATAAA
CCAGCCAGCCGGAAGGGCCGAGCGCAGAAGTGGTCCTGCAACTTTATCCGCCTCCATCCAGTCTATTAAT
TGTTGCCGGGAAGCTAGAGTAAGTAGTTCGCCAGTTAATAGTTTGCGCAACGTTGTTGCCATTGCTACAG
GCATCGTGGTGTCACGCTCGTCGTTTGGTATGGCTTCATTCAGCTCCGGTTCCCAACGATCAAGGCGAGT
TACATGATCCCCCATGTTGTGCAAAAAAGCGGTTAGCTCCTTCGGTCCTCCGATCGTTGTCAGAAGTAAG
TTGGCCGCAGTGTTATCACTCATGGTTATGGCAGCACTGCATAATTCTCTTACTGTCATGCCATCCGTAA
GATGCTTTTCTGTGACTGGTGAGTACTCAACCAAGTCATTCTGAGAATAGTGTATGCGGCGACCGAGTTG
CTCTTGCCCGGCGTCAATACGGGATAATACCGCGCCACATAGCAGAACTTTAAAAGTGCTCATCATTGGA
AAACGTTCTTCGGGGCGAAAACTCTCAAGGATCTTACCGCTGTTGAGATCCAGTTCGATGTAACCCACTC
GTGCACCCAACTGATCTTCAGCATCTTTTACTTTCACCAGCGTTTCTGGGTGAGCAAAAACAGGAAGGCA
AAATGCCGCAAAAAAGGGAATAAGGGCGACACGGAAATGTTGAATACTCATACTCTTCCTTTTTCAATCA
TGATTGAAGCATTTATCAGGGTTATTGTCTCATGAGCGGATACATATTTGAATGTATTTAGAAAAATAAA
CAAATAGGTCATGACCAAAATCCCTTAACGTGAGTTTTCGTTCCACTGAGCGTCAGACCCCGTAGAAAAG
ATCAAAGGATCTTCTTGAGATCCTTTTTTTCTGCGCGTAATCTGCTGCTTGCAAACAAAAAAACCACCGC
TACCAGCGGTGGTTTGTTTGCCGGATCAAGAGCTACCAACTCTTTTTCCGAAGGTAACTGGCTTCAGCAG
AGCGCAGATACCAAATACTGTCCTTCTAGTGTAGCCGTAGTTAGGCCACCACTTCAAGAACTCTGTAGCA
CCGCCTACATACCTCGCTCTGCTAATCCTGTTACCAGTGGCTGCTGCCAGTGGCGATAAGTCGTGTCTTA
CCGGGTTGGACTCAAGACGATAGTTACCGGATAAGGCGCAGCGGTCGGGCTGAACGGGGGGTTCGTGCAC
ACAGCCCAGCTTGGAGCGAACGACCTACACCGAACTGAGATACCTACAGCGTGAGCTATGAGAAAGCGCC
ACGCTTCCCGAAGGGAGAAAGGCGGACAGGTATCCGGTAAGCGGCAGGGTCGGAACAGGAGAGCGCACGA
GGGAGCTTCCAGGGGGAAACGCCTGGTATCTTTATAGTCCTGTCGGGTTTCGCCACCTCTGACTTGAGCG
TCGATTTTTGTGATGCTCGTCAGGGGGGCGGAGCCTATGGAAAAACGCCAGCAACGCGGCCTTTTTACGG
TTCCTGGCCTTTTGCTGGCCTTTTGCTCACATGTTCTTTCCTGCGTTATCCCCTGATTCTGTGGATAACC
GTATTACCGCCTTTGAGTGAGCTGATACCGCTCGCCGCAGCCGAACGACCGAGCGCAGCGAGTCAGTGAG
CGAGGAAGCGGAAGAGCGCCTGATGCGGTATTTTCTCCTTACGCATCTGTGCGGTATTTCACACCGCAAT
GGTGCACTCTCAGTACAATCTGCTCTGATGCCGCATAGTTAAGCCAGTATACACTCCGCTATCGCTACGT
GACTGGGTCATGGCTGCGCCCCGACACCCGCCAACACCCGCTGACGCGCCCTGACGGGCTTGTCTGCTCC
CGGCATCCGCTTACAGACAAGCTGTGACCGTCTCCGGGAGCTGCATGTGTCAGAGGTTTTCACCGTCATC
ACCGAAACGCGCGAGGCAGCTGCGGTAAAGCTCATCAGCGTGGTCGTGAAGCGATTCACAGATGTCTGCC
TGTTCATCCGCGTCCAGCTCGTTGAGTTTCTCCAGAAGCGTTAATGTCTGGCTTCTGATAAAGCGGGCCA
TGTTAAGGGCGGTTTTTTCCTGTTTGGTCACTGATGCCTCCGTGTAAGGGGGATTTCTGTTCATGGGGGT
AATGATACCGATGAAACGAGAGAGGATGCTCACGATACGGGTTACTGATGATGAACATGCCCGGTTACTG
GAACGTTGTGAGGGTAAACAACTGGCGGTATGGATGCGGCGGGACCAGAGAAAAATCACTCAGGGTCAAT
GCCAGCGCTTCGTTAATACAGATGTAGGTGTTCCACAGGGTAGCCAGCAGCATCCTGCGATGCAGATCCG
GAACATAATGGTGCAGGGCGCTGACTTCCGCGTTTCCAGACTTTACGAAACACGGAAACCGAAGACCATT
CATGTTGTTGCTCAGGTCGCAGACGTTTTGCAGCAGCAGTCGCTTCACGTTCGCTCGCGTATCGGTGATT
CATTCTGCTAACCAGTAAGGCAACCCCGCCAGCCTAGCCGGGTCCTCAACGACAGGAGCACGATCATGCT
AGTCATGCCCCGCGCCCACCGGAAGGAGCTGACTGGGTTGAAGGCTCTCAAGGGCATCGGTCGAGATCCC
GGTGCCTAATGAGTGAGCTAACTTACATTAATTGCGTTGCGCTCACTGCCCGCTTTCCAGTCGGGAAACC
TGTCGTGCCAGCTGCATTAATGAATCGGCCAACGCGCGGGGAGAGGCGGTTTGCGTATTGGGCGCCAGGG
TGGTTTTTCTTTTCACCAGTGAGACGGGCAACAGCTGATTGCCCTTCACCGCCTGGCCCTGAGAGAGTTG
CAGCAAGCGGTCCACGCTGGTTTGCCCCAGCAGGCGAAAATCCTGTTTGATGGTGGTTAACGGCGGGATA
TAACATGAGCTGTCTTCGGTATCGTCGTATCCCACTACCGAGATGTCCGCACCAACGCGCAGCCCGGACT
CGGTAATGGCGCGCATTGCGCCCAGCGCCATCTGATCGTTGGCAACCAGCATCGCAGTGGGAACGATGCC
CTCATTCAGCATTTGCATGGTTTGTTGAAAACCGGACATGGCACTCCAGTCGCCTTCCCGTTCCGCTATC
GGCTGAATTTGATTGCGAGTGAGATATTTATGCCAGCCAGCCAGACGCAGACGCGCCGAGACAGAACTTA
ATGGGCCCGCTAACAGCGCGATTTGCTGGTGACCCAATGCGACCAGATGCTCCACGCCCAGTCGCGTACC
GTCTTCATGGGAGAAAATAATACTGTTGATGGGTGTCTGGTCAGAGACATCAAGAAATAACGCCGGAACA
TTAGTGCAGGCAGCTTCCACAGCAATGGCATCCTGGTCATCCAGCGGATAGTTAATGATCAGCCCACTGA
CGCGTTGCGCGAGAAGATTGTGCACCGCCGCTTTACAGGCTTCGACGCCGCTTCGTTCTACCATCGACAC
CACCACGCTGGCACCCAGTTGATCGGCGCGAGATTTAATCGCCGCGACAATTTGCGACGGCGCGTGCAGG
GCCAGACTGGAGGTGGCAACGCCAATCAGCAACGACTGTTTGCCCGCCAGTTGTTGTGCCACGCGGTTGG
GAATGTAATTCAGCTCCGCCATCGCCGCTTCCACTTTTTCCCGCGTTTTCGCAGAAACGTGGCTGGCCTG
GTTCACCACGCGGGAAACGGTCTGATAAGAGACACCGGCATACTCTGCGACATCGTATAACGTTACTGGT
TTCACATTCACCACCCTGAATTGACTCTCTTCCGGGCGCTATCATGCCATACCGCGAAAGGTTTTGCGCC
ATTCGATGGTGTCCGGGATCTCGACGCTCTCCCTTATGCGACTCCTGCATTAGGAAGCAGCCCAGTAGTA
GGTTGAGGCCGTTGAGCACCGCCGCCGCAAGGAATGGTGCATGCAAGGAGATGGCGCCCAACAGTCCCCC
GGCCACGGGGCCTGCCACCATACCCACGCCGAAACAAGCGCTCATGAGCCCGAAGTGGCGAGCCCGATCT
TCCCCATCGGTGATGTCGGCGATATAGGCGCCAGCAACCGCACCTGTGGCGCCGGTGATGCCGGCCACGA
TGCGTCCGGCGTAGAGGATCGAGATCGATCTCGATCCCGCGAAATTAATACGACTCACTATAT
Features (pLannotate 1.2.2; 24 found; start..end, strand, type, name):
      3..27      +  protein_bind   lac operator: The lac repressor binds to the lac operator to inhibit transcription in E. coli. This inhibition can be relieved by adding lactose or isopropyl-β-D-thiogalactopyranoside (IPTG). lac repressor encoded by lacI
     42..64      +  RBS            RBS: efficient ribosome binding site from bacteriophage T7 gene 10 (Olins and Rangwala, 1989)
    214..232     +  promoter       T7 promoter: promoter for bacteriophage T7 RNA polymerase
    233..257     +  protein_bind   lac operator: The lac repressor binds to the lac operator to inhibit transcription in E. coli. This inhibition can be relieved by adding lactose or isopropyl-β-D-thiogalactopyranoside (IPTG). lac repressor encoded by lacI
    300..1694    +  CDS            BCL2L13: B2L13_HUMAN - Also known as MIL1. Experimental evidence at protein level: Swiss-Prot protein existence level 1. May promote the activation of caspase-3 and apoptosis. From Homo sapiens (Human).
   1707..2420    +  CDS            mEGFP: mEGFP is a basic (constitutively fluorescent) green fluorescent protein published in 2002, derived from Aequorea victoria. It has moderate acid sensitivity.
   2433..2453    +  CDS            TEV site: tobacco etch virus (TEV) protease recognition and cleavage site
   2484..3136    +  CDS            GST (fragment): glutathione S-transferase from Schistosoma japonicum
   3150..3191    +  CDS            S-Tag (fragment): affinity and epitope tag derived from pancreatic ribonuclease A
   3221..3238    +  CDS            SET1 (fragment): solubility-enhancement tag derived from T7 phage gene 10B
   3246..3293    +  terminator     T7 terminator: transcription terminator for bacteriophage T7 RNA polymerase
   3330..3785    +  rep_origin     f1 ori (sequence partly withheld): f1 bacteriophage origin of replication; arrow indicates direction of (+) strand synthesis
   3900..4760    -  CDS            AmpR: β-lactamase; bla; confers resistance to ampicillin, carbenicillin, and related antibiotics
   4761..4853    -  promoter       AmpR promoter: bla
   4934..5522    +  rep_origin     ori: high-copy-number ColE1/pMB1/pBR322/pUC origin of replication
   5708..5847    -  misc_feature   bom: basis of mobility region from pBR322
   5949..6140    -  CDS            rop: Rop protein, which maintains plasmids at low copy number; rop
   6157..6537    +  CDS            YPB1_ECOLX: Protein predicted: Swiss-Prot protein existence level 4. From Escherichia coli.
   6599..6663    -  CDS            TcR (fragment): tetracycline efflux protein; tet; confers resistance to tetracycline
   6678..6699    -  protein_bind   CAP binding site: CAP binding activates transcription in the presence of cAMP. E. coli catabolite activator protein
   6712..7794    -  CDS            lacI: lac repressor; lacI; The lac repressor binds to the lac operator to inhibit transcription in E. coli. This inhibition can be relieved by adding lactose or isopropyl-β-D-thiogalactopyranoside (IPTG).
   7795..7872    -  promoter       lacI promoter: lacI
   7880..8159    -  CDS            TcR (fragment): tetracycline efflux protein; tet; confers resistance to tetracycline
   8185..8201    +  promoter       T7 promoter (fragment): promoter for bacteriophage T7 RNA polymerase
