[The description below was written by a language model from this plasmid's Addgene catalogue record and pLannotate feature annotations shown in this document.]
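Description:
pETDuet1_BCL2L13(1-465aa)-EGFP-TEV-GST (I224A/L227A; deltaLIR3) is an 8.2 kb bacterial expression plasmid built on the pET-Duet backbone for producing recombinant protein in E. coli for purification. It replicates from a ColE1/pBR322-type origin accompanied by the rop gene and the bom mobility region, carries an f1 phage origin, and is selected with ampicillin through the β-lactamase gene. A lacI cassette on the backbone supplies the lac repressor. The short tetracycline-resistance fragments in the annotation are backbone remnants rather than a functional marker.

The payload is the soluble portion of human BCL2L13 (residues 1–465, also known as BCL-RAMBO), carrying the I224A/L227A substitutions that the record describes as a deletion of LIR3. LIR presumably denotes an LC3-interacting region motif, though the record does not expand the abbreviation. The coding sequence is fused at its C terminus to a green fluorescent protein (named EGFP by the depositor, annotated as mEGFP), followed by a TEV protease site and Schistosoma japonicum GST. The fusion lies downstream of the second T7 promoter/lac operator unit of the Duet vector and ends at a T7 terminator, so expression requires T7 RNA polymerase and is inducible with IPTG. The first T7/lac operator/RBS unit appears to be unoccupied. The S-Tag and SET1 fragments annotated after GST are vector-derived, and the record does not indicate whether they are translated.

GST allows glutathione affinity capture, and TEV cleavage can then release a fluorescent BCL2L13-GFP protein. The associated publication concerns in vitro reconstitution of mitophagy initiation, where this mutant would plausibly serve as a binding-deficient comparison to wild-type BCL2L13.
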