Addgene plasmid #223775: pETDuet1_BCL2L13(1-465aa)-EGFP-TEV-GST (I224A/L227A; deltaLIR3)
Purpose: Expression of recombinant protein for purification
Depositing lab: Sascha Martens. Depositing organization: University of Vienna. Publication: Reconstitution of BNIP3/NIX-mitophagy initiation reveals hierarchical flexibility of the autophagy machinery. Adriaenssens E, Schaar S, Cook ASI, Stuke JFM, Sawa-Makarska J, Nguyen TN, Ren X, Schuschnig M, Romanov J, Khuu G, Uoselis L, Lazarou M, Hummer G, Hurley JH, Martens S. Nat Cell Biol. 2025 Jul 25. doi: 10.1038/s41556-025-01712-y. PubMed 40715440.
Backbone
  Vector backbone: pET-Duet
  Vector type: Bacterial Expression
Growth in bacteria
  Bacterial resistance: Ampicillin, 100 μg/mL
  Growth temperature: 37°C
  Growth strain: DH5alpha
  Copy number: Unknown
Gene/Insert
  Gene/Insert name: BCL2L13 soluble part
  Species: H. sapiens (human)
  Mutation: I224A/L227A; deletion of LIR3
  Entrez Gene: BCL2L13 (a.k.a. BCL-RAMBO, Bcl2-L-13, MIL1)
  Tag / fusion protein: EGFP-TEV-GST (C terminal on insert)
  Cloning method: Gibson Cloning
Terms and licenses: Academic/Nonprofit Terms; Industry Terms: Not Available to Industry
Depositor comments: Internal #: SMc2440 . Please visit https://doi.org/10.1101/2024.08.28.609967 for bioRxiv preprint.
How to cite: pETDuet1_BCL2L13(1-465aa)-EGFP-TEV-GST (I224A/L227A; deltaLIR3) was a gift from Sascha Martens (Addgene plasmid # 223775 ; http://n2t.net/addgene:223775 ; RRID:Addgene_223775)
